Addgene plasmid #135262: p663-UBC-V5-dsRed_IDG-K
Purpose: Gateway destination clone of dsRed (as control) tagged with N-terminal V5 for generating protein-proximity networks using proximity-dependent biotinylation proteomics
Depositing lab: Ben Major. Depositing organization: University of North Carolina at Chapel Hill.
Backbone
  Vector backbone: pDest663
  Backbone manufacturer: PEL
  Backbone size w/o insert (bp): 9019
  Vector type: Mammalian Expression, Lentiviral ; Gateway Destination
  Selectable markers: Puromycin
Growth in bacteria
  Bacterial resistance: Ampicillin, 100 μg/mL
  Growth temperature: 30°C
  Growth strain: NEB Stable
  Copy number: Low Copy
Gene/Insert
  Gene/Insert name: V5-dsRed (alt name: dsRed)
  Species: Other
  Promoter: Ubiquitin
  Tag / fusion protein: V5 (N terminal on insert)
  Cloning method: Gateway Cloning
  Sequencing primers: 5′ GCCCGAAGGAATAGAAGAAGAA; 3′ CATAGCGTAAAAGGAGCAACA
Terms and licenses: Academic/Nonprofit Terms; Industry Terms: Not Available to Industry
Depositor comments: These plasmids were generated as part of the Illuminating the Druggable Genome (IDG) program sponsored by the NIH Common Fund. The goal of this program is to identify, gather, and distribute information and resources for proteins that currently are not well-studied yet belong to commonly drug-targeted protein families: protein kinases, non-olfactory G-protein coupled receptors (GPCRs), and ion channels. The IDG program is designed to develop fundamental research tools for understudied proteins, elucidate their function, and disseminate the IDG-related resources and data to the greater scientific community. These lentiviral gateway destination plasmids were generated, as part of the Kinase-Data and Resource Generating Center (DRGC), using the single fragment or multisite gateway cloning technology. They were used for generating proteomics-based protein-interaction and protein-proximity networks that can be accessed through the kinase-DRGC website https://darkkinome.org/. Each plasmid has either an N- or C-terminal fusion protein (Flag/ V5/V5-miniTurbo/V5-TurboID/miniTurbo-V5/TurboID-V5) tagged understudied kinase driven under either a CMV or Ubiquitin (UBC) promoter. All inserts in the pENTR plasmids used to generate the deposited destination plasmids were end-sequenced and insert size validated prior to multi-site gateway cloning. The combined insert size of the single fragment or three fragment destination plasmids were confirmed by restriction digestion (BsrGI, and EcoRV for pDest667; BsrGI, EcoRV, and BstZ17I for pDest663; and BsrGI for pHAGE) and all plasmids were partially sequenced to ensure in-frame ORFs and fusion tags.
How to cite: p663-UBC-V5-dsRed_IDG-K was a gift from Ben Major (Addgene plasmid # 135262 ; http://n2t.net/addgene:135262 ; RRID:Addgene_135262)
