[The description below was written by a language model from this plasmid's Addgene catalogue record and pLannotate feature annotations shown in this document.]
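Description:
p663-UBC-V5-dsRed_IDG-K is a lentiviral mammalian expression plasmid built on the pDest663 Gateway destination backbone, carrying V5-tagged dsRed as a control construct for proximity-dependent biotinylation proteomics. It is propagated in E. coli through a ColE1/pUC-type origin with ampicillin selection (AmpR). The catalogue lists it as low copy and grown in a recombination-limiting strain, which is typical for repeat-containing lentiviral plasmids. An f1 origin and remnants of lac and lacZα cloning elements are also annotated. The viral framework has a third-generation-style layout. An RSV promoter drives a truncated HIV-1 5′ LTR, followed by the Ψ packaging signal with a gag fragment, the RRE for Rev-dependent export of the genomic RNA, and the cPPT/CTS. A truncated downstream LTR, followed by an SV40 poly(A) signal and SV40 origin, closes the transfer unit.

Between the LTRs, the payload was assembled by multisite Gateway recombination, as shown by the residual attB4, attB5 and attL1/attL2-derived scars that flank the modules. The human ubiquitin C promoter is followed by an HTLV-1 LTR-derived segment, which probably serves as a 5′ leader, although the record does not state its role. Next comes an N-terminal V5 epitope fused to a red fluorescent protein that the annotation identifies as DsRed-Express2. A WPRE downstream enhances transcript expression, and a separate mouse PGK promoter drives puromycin N-acetyltransferase for selection of stably transduced cells.

The plasmid belongs to a resource collection on understudied kinases, in which bait proteins fused to epitope tags or biotin ligases are used to map protein-interaction and protein-proximity networks. The V5-dsRed protein contains no kinase and, judging from the annotated features, no biotin ligase, so it serves as a non-specific control for those experiments.
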