Features (pLannotate 1.2.2; 33 found; start..end, strand, type, name):
      1..22      +  protein_bind   CAP binding site: CAP binding activates transcription in the presence of cAMP. E. coli catabolite activator protein
     37..67      +  promoter       lac promoter: promoter for the E. coli lac operon
     75..91      +  protein_bind   lac operator: The lac repressor binds to the lac operator to inhibit transcription in E. coli. This inhibition can be relieved by adding lactose or isopropyl-β-D-thiogalactopyranoside (IPTG). lac repressor encoded by lacI
    136..154     +  promoter       T3 promoter: promoter for bacteriophage T3 RNA polymerase
    182..408     +  promoter       RSV promoter: Rous sarcoma virus enhancer/promoter
    409..589     +  LTR            5' LTR (truncated): truncated 5' long terminal repeat (LTR) from HIV-1
    636..761     +  misc_feature   HIV-1 Ψ: packaging signal of human immunodeficiency virus type 1
    745..1108    +  CDS            HIV-1 gag (fragment): gag protein from human immunodeficiency virus 1; gag
   1254..1487    +  misc_feature   RRE: The Rev response element (RRE) of HIV-1 allows for Rev-dependent mRNA export from the nucleus to the cytoplasm.
   1864..1964    +  CDS            Rev (fragment): human immunodeficiency virus 1 (HIV-1) Rev protein; rev; enhances nuclear export of unspliced and incompletely spliced viral mRNAs
   1983..2099    +  misc_feature   cPPT/CTS: central polypurine tract and central termination sequence of HIV-1
   2133..2153    +  protein_bind   attB4: mutant version of attB; core recombination site for the Gateway® BP reaction BP Clonase™
   2153..3364    +  promoter       UbC promoter: human ubiquitin C promoter
   3368..3386    -  protein_bind   attB5 (fragment): mutant version of attB; core recombination site for the Gateway® BP reaction BP Clonase™
   3392..3660    +  LTR            5' LTR (truncated): truncated 5' long terminal repeat (LTR) from human T-cell leukemia virus (HTLV) type 1
   3670..3710    +  CDS            V5 tag (fragment): epitope tag from simian virus 5
   3710..3727    +  protein_bind   attL1 (fragment): mutant version of attL; recombination site for the Gateway® LR reaction LR Clonase™
   3736..4410    +  CDS            DsRed-Express2: DsRed-Express2 is a basic (constitutively fluorescent) orange fluorescent protein published in 2008, derived from Discosoma sp.. It is reported to be a rapidly-maturing protein.
   4418..4435    -  protein_bind   attL2 (fragment): mutant version of attL; recombination site for the Gateway® LR reaction LR Clonase™
   4466..5054    +  misc_feature   WPRE: woodchuck hepatitis virus posttranscriptional regulatory element
   5068..5567    +  promoter       PGK promoter: mouse phosphoglycerate kinase 1 promoter
   5588..6187    +  CDS            PuroR: puromycin N-acetyltransferase; pac from Streptomyces alboniger; confers resistance to puromycin
   6255..6392    +  CDS            nef (fragment): NEF_HV1LA - Experimental evidence at protein level: Swiss-Prot protein existence level 1. Extracellular Nef protein targets CD4(+) T-lymphocytes for apoptosis by interacting with CXCR4 surface receptors. From Human immunodeficiency virus type 1 group M subtype B (isolate Lai) (HIV-1).
   6378..6558    +  LTR            5' LTR (truncated): truncated 5' long terminal repeat (LTR) from HIV-1
   6630..6751    +  polyA_signal   SV40 poly(A) signal: SV40 polyadenylation signal
   6791..6926    +  rep_origin     SV40 ori: SV40 origin of replication
   6947..6965    -  promoter       T7 promoter: promoter for bacteriophage T7 RNA polymerase
   6973..7128    +  CDS            lacZα (fragment): LacZα fragment of β-galactosidase; lacZ fragment
   7133..7561    +  rep_origin     f1 ori (sequence partly withheld): f1 bacteriophage origin of replication; arrow indicates direction of (+) strand synthesis
   7614..7718    +  promoter       AmpR promoter: bla
   7719..8579    +  CDS            AmpR: β-lactamase; bla; confers resistance to ampicillin, carbenicillin, and related antibiotics
   8750..9338    +  rep_origin     ori: high-copy-number ColE1/pMB1/pBR322/pUC origin of replication
   9521..9613    +  CDS            lacI (fragment): lac repressor; lacI; The lac repressor binds to the lac operator to inhibit transcription in E. coli. This inhibition can be relieved by adding lactose or isopropyl-β-D-thiogalactopyranoside (IPTG).
>Addgene plasmid #135262 | p663-UBC-V5-dsRed_IDG-K | addgene full sequence | sequence record 268083 | Addgene NGS Result
TAATGTGAGTTAGCTCACTCATTAGGCACCCCAGGCTTTACACTTTATGCTTCCGGCTCGTATGTTGTGT
GGAATTGTGAGCGGATAACAATTTCACACAGGAAACAGCTATGACCATGATTACGCCAAGCGCGCAATTA
ACCCTCACTAAAGGGAACAAAAGCTGGAGCTGCAAGCTTAATGTAGTCTTATGCAATACTCTTGTAGTCT
TGCAACATGGTAACGATGAGTTAGCAACATGCCTTACAAGGAGAGAAAAAGCACCGTGCATGCCGATTGG
TGGAAGTAAGGTGGTACGATCGTGCCTTATTAGGAAGGCAACAGACGGGTCTGACATGGATTGGACGAAC
CACTGAATTGCCGCATTGCAGAGATATTGTATTTAAGTGCCTAGCTCGATACATAAACGGGTCTCTCTGG
TTAGACCAGATCTGAGCCTGGGAGCTCTCTGGCTAACTAGGGAACCCACTGCTTAAGCCTCAATAAAGCT
TGCCTTGAGTGCTTCAAGTAGTGTGTGCCCGTCTGTTGTGTGACTCTGGTAACTAGAGATCCCTCAGACC
CTTTTAGTCAGTGTGGAAAATCTCTAGCAGTGGCGCCCGAACAGGGACTTGAAAGCGAAAGGGAAACCAG
AGGAGCTCTCTCGACGCAGGACTCGGCTTGCTGAAGCGCGCACGGCAAGAGGCGAGGGGCGGCGACTGGT
GAGTACGCCAAAAATTTTGACTAGCGGAGGCTAGAAGGAGAGAGATGGGTGCGAGAGCGTCAGTATTAAG
CGGGGGAGAATTAGATCGCGATGGGAAAAAATTCGGTTAAGGCCAGGGGGAAAGAAAAAATATAAATTAA
AACATATAGTATGGGCAAGCAGGGAGCTAGAACGATTCGCAGTTAATCCTGGCCTGTTAGAAACATCAGA
AGGCTGTAGACAAATACTGGGACAGCTACAACCATCCCTTCAGACAGGATCAGAAGAACTTAGATCATTA
TATAATACAGTAGCAACCCTCTATTGTGTGCATCAAAGGATAGAGATAAAAGACACCAAGGAAGCTTTAG
ACAAGATAGAGGAAGAGCAAAACAAAAGTAAGACCACCGCACAGCAAGCGGCCGCTGATCTTCAGACCTG
GAGGAGGAGATATGAGGGACAATTGGAGAAGTGAATTATATAAATATAAAGTAGTAAAAATTGAACCATT
AGGAGTAGCACCCACCAAGGCAAAGAGAAGAGTGGTGCAGAGAGAAAAAAGAGCAGTGGGAATAGGAGCT
TTGTTCCTTGGGTTCTTGGGAGCAGCAGGAAGCACTATGGGCGCAGCGTCAATGACGCTGACGGTACAGG
CCAGACAATTATTGTCTGGTATAGTGCAGCAGCAGAACAATTTGCTGAGGGCTATTGAGGCGCAACAGCA
TCTGTTGCAACTCACAGTCTGGGGCATCAAGCAGCTCCAGGCAAGAATCCTGGCTGTGGAAAGATACCTA
AAGGATCAACAGCTCCTGGGGATTTGGGGTTGCTCTGGAAAACTCATTTGCACCACTGCTGTGCCTTGGA
ATGCTAGTTGGAGTAATAAATCTCTGGAACAGATTTGGAATCACACGACCTGGATGGAGTGGGACAGAGA
AATTAACAATTACACAAGCTTAATACACTCCTTAATTGAAGAATCGCAAAACCAGCAAGAAAAGAATGAA
CAAGAATTATTGGAATTAGATAAATGGGCAAGTTTGTGGAATTGGTTTAACATAACAAATTGGCTGTGGT
ATATAAAATTATTCATAATGATAGTAGGAGGCTTGGTAGGTTTAAGAATAGTTTTTGCTGTACTTTCTAT
AGTGAATAGAGTTAGGCAGGGATATTCACCATTATCGTTTCAGACCCACCTCCCAACCCCGAGGGGACCC
GACAGGCCCGAAGGAATAGAAGAAGAAGGTGGAGAGAGAGACAGAGACAGATCCATTCGATTAGTGAACG
GATCTCGACGGTATCGGTTAACTTTTAAAAGAAAAGGGGGGATTGGGGGGTACAGTGCAGGGGAAAGAAT
AGTAGACATAATAGCAACAGACATACAAACTAAAGAATTACAAAAACAAATTACAAAATTCAAAATTTTA
TCGTCCAGTGTGGTGGAATTCTGCAGATATCACAACTTTGTATAGAAAAGTTGGCCTCCGCGCCGGGTTT
TGGCGCCTCCCGCGGGCGCCCCCCTCCTCACGGCGAGCGCTGCCACGTCAGACGAAGGGCGCAGCGAGCG
TCCTGATCCTTCCGCCCGGACGCTCAGGACAGCGGCCCGCTGCTCATAAGACTCGGCCTTAGAACCCCAG
TATCAGCAGAAGGACATTTTAGGACGGGACTTGGGTGACTCTAGGGCACTGGTTTTCTTTCCAGAGAGCG
GAACAGGCGAGGAAAAGTAGTCCCTTCTCGGCGATTCTGCGGAGGGATCTCCGTGGGGCGGTGAACGCCG
ATGATTATATAAGGACGCGCCGGGTGTGGCACAGCTAGTTCCGTCGCAGCCGGGATTTGGGTCGCGGTTC
TTGTTTGTGGATCGCTGTGATCGTCACTTGGTGAGTAGCGGGCTGCTGGGCTGGCCGGGGCTTTCGTGGC
CGCCGGGCCGCTCGGTGGGACGGAAGCGTGTGGAGAGACCGCCAAGGGCTGTAGTCTGGGTCCGCGAGCA
AGGTTGCCCTGAACTGGGGGTTGGGGGGAGCGCAGCAAAATGGCGGCTGTTCCCGAGTCTTGAATGGAAG
ACGCTTGTGAGGCGGGCTGTGAGGTCGTTGAAACAAGGTGGGGGGCATGGTGGGCGGCAAGAACCCAAGG
TCTTGAGGCCTTCGCTAATGCGGGAAAGCTCTTATTCGGGTGAGATGGGCTGGGGCACCATCTGGGGACC
CTGACGTGAAGTTTGTCACTGACTGGAGAACTCGGTTTGTCGTCTGTTGCGGGGGCGGCAGTTATGGCGG
TGCCGTTGGGCAGTGCACCCGTACCTTTGGGAGCGCGCGCCCTCGTCGTGTCGTGACGTCACCCGTTCTG
TTGGCTTATAATGCAGGGTGGGGCCACCTGCCGGTAGGTGTGCGGTAGGCTTTTCTCCGTCGCAGGACGC
AGGGTTCGGGCCTAGGGTAGGCTCTCCTGAATCGACAGGCGCCGGACCTCTGGTGAGGGGAGGGATAAGT
GAGGCGTCAGTTTCTTTGGTCGGTTTTATGTACCTATCTTCTTAAGTAGCTGAAGCTCCGGTTTTGAACT
ATGCGCTCGGGGTTGGCGAGTGTGTTTTGTGAAGTTTTTTAGGCACCTTTTGAAATGTAATCATTTGGGT
CAATATGTAATTTTCAGTGTTAGACTAGTAAATTGTCCGCTAAATTCTGGCCGTTTTTGGCTTTTTTGTT
AGACGGCCAACTTTTGTATACAAAGTGGCGAGGGGCTCGCATCTCTCCTTCACGCGCCCGCCGCCCTACC
TGAGGCCGCCATCCACGCCGGTTGAGTCGCGTTCTGCCGCCTCCCGCCTGTGGTGCCTCCTGAACTGCGT
CCGCCGTCTAGGTAAGTTTAAAGCTCAGGTCGAGACCGGGCCTTTGTCCGGCGCTCCCTTGGAGCCTACC
TAGACTCAGCCGGCTCTCCACGCTTTGCCTGACCCTGCTTGCTCAACTCTACGTCTTTGTTTCGTTTTCT
GTTCTGCGCCGTTACAGATCGGCACCATGGGTAAGCCTATCCCTAACCCTCTCCTCGGTCTCGATTCTAC
AACTTTGTACAAAAAAGTTGGCACCATGGATAGCACTGAGAACGTCATCAAGCCCTTCATGCGCTTCAAG
GTGCACATGGAGGGCTCCGTGAACGGCCACGAGTTCGAGATCGAGGGCGAGGGCGAGGGCAAGCCCTACG
AGGGCACCCAGACCGCCAAGCTGCAGGTGACCAAGGGCGGCCCCCTGCCCTTCGCCTGGGACATCCTGTC
CCCCCAGTTCCAGTACGGCTCCAAGGTGTACGTGAAGCACCCCGCCGACATCCCCGACTACAAGAAGCTG
TCCTTCCCCGAGGGCTTCAAGTGGGAGCGCGTGATGAACTTCGAGGACGGCGGCGTGGTGACCGTGACCC
AGGACTCCTCCCTGCAGGACGGCACCTTCATCTACCACGTGAAGTTCATCGGCGTGAACTTCCCCTCCGA
CGGCCCCGTAATGCAGAAGAAGACTCTGGGCTGGGAGCCCTCCACCGAGCGCCTGTACCCCCGCGACGGC
GTGCTGAAGGGCGAGATCCACAAGGCGCTGAAGCTGAAGGGCGGCGGCCACTACCTGGTGGAGTTCAAGT
CAATCTACATGGCCAAGAAGCCCGTGAAGCTGCCCGGCTACTACTACGTGGACTCCAAGCTGGACATCAC
CTCCCACAACGAGGACTACACCGTGGTGGAGCAGTACGAGCGCGCCGAGGCCCGCCACCACCTGTTCCAG
TAATCAACTTTCTTGTACAAAGTTGTGATATCCAGCACAGTGGCGGCCGCTCGACAATCAACCTCTGGAT
TACAAAATTTGTGAAAGATTGACTGGTATTCTTAACTATGTTGCTCCTTTTACGCTATGTGGATACGCTG
CTTTAATGCCTTTGTATCATGCTATTGCTTCCCGTATGGCTTTCATTTTCTCCTCCTTGTATAAATCCTG
GTTGCTGTCTCTTTATGAGGAGTTGTGGCCCGTTGTCAGGCAACGTGGCGTGGTGTGCACTGTGTTTGCT
GACGCAACCCCCACTGGTTGGGGCATTGCCACCACCTGTCAGCTCCTTTCCGGGACTTTCGCTTTCCCCC
TCCCTATTGCCACGGCGGAACTCATCGCCGCCTGCCTTGCCCGCTGCTGGACAGGGGCTCGGCTGTTGGG
CACTGACAATTCCGTGGTGTTGTCGGGGAAGCTGACGTCCTTTCCATGGCTGCTCGCCTGTGTTGCCACC
TGGATTCTGCGCGGGACGTCCTTCTGCTACGTCCCTTCGGCCCTCAATCCAGCGGACCTTCCTTCCCGCG
GCCTGCTGCCGGCTCTGCGGCCTCTTCCGCGTCTTCGCCTTCGCCCTCAGACGAGTCGGATCTCCCTTTG
GGCCGCCTCCCCGCCTGGAATTCTACCGGGTAGGGGAGGCGCTTTTCCCAAGGCAGTCTGGAGCATGCGC
TTTAGCAGCCCCGCTGGGCACTTGGCGCTACACAAGTGGCCTCTGGCCTCGCACACATTCCACATCCACC
GGTAGGCGCCAACCGGCTCCGTTCTTTGGTGGCCCCTTCGCGCCACCTTCTACTCCTCCCCTAGTCAGGA
AGTTCCCCCCCGCCCCGCAGCTCGCGTCGTGCAGGACGTGACAAATGGAAGTAGCACGTCTCACTAGTCT
CGTGCAGATGGACAGCACCGCTGAGCAATGGAAGCGGGTAGGCCTTTGGGGCAGCGGCCAATAGCAGCTT
TGCTCCTTCGCTTTCTGGGCTCAGAGGCTGGGAAGGGGTGGGTCCGGGGGCGGGCTCAGGGGCGGGCTCA
GGGGCGGGGCGGGCGCCCGAAGGTCCTCCGGAGGCCCGGCATTCTGCACGCTTCAAAAGCGCACGTCTGC
CGCGCTGTTCTCCTCTTCCTCATCTCCGGGCCTTTCGACCTGCAGCCCAAGCTTACCATGACCGAGTACA
AGCCCACGGTGCGCCTCGCCACCCGCGACGACGTCCCCAGGGCCGTACGCACCCTCGCCGCCGCGTTCGC
CGACTACCCCGCCACGCGCCACACCGTCGATCCGGACCGCCACATCGAGCGGGTCACCGAGCTGCAAGAA
CTCTTCCTCACGCGCGTCGGGCTCGACATCGGCAAGGTGTGGGTCGCGGACGACGGCGCCGCGGTGGCGG
TCTGGACCACGCCGGAGAGCGTCGAAGCGGGGGCGGTGTTCGCCGAGATCGGCCCGCGCATGGCCGAGTT
GAGCGGTTCCCGGCTGGCCGCGCAGCAACAGATGGAAGGCCTCCTGGCGCCGCACCGGCCCAAGGAGCCC
GCGTGGTTCCTGGCCACCGTCGGCGTCTCGCCCGACCACCAGGGCAAGGGTCTGGGCAGCGCCGTCGTGC
TCCCCGGAGTGGAGGCGGCCGAGCGCGCCGGGGTGCCCGCCTTCCTGGAGACCTCCGCGCCCCGCAACCT
CCCCTTCTACGAGCGGCTCGGCTTCACCGTCACCGCCGACGTCGAGGTGCCCGAAGGACCGCGCACCTGG
TGCATGACCCGCAAGCCCGGTGCCTGACGCCCGCCCCACGACCCGCAGCGCCCGACCGAAAGGAGCGCAC
GACCCCATGCATCTCGAGGGCCCGGTACCTTTAAGACCAATGACTTACAAGGCAGCTGTAGATCTTAGCC
ACTTTTTAAAAGAAAAGGGGGGACTGGAAGGGCTAGCTCACTCCCAACGAAGACAAGATCTGCTTTTTGC
TTGTACTGGGTCTCTCTGGTTAGACCAGATCTGAGCCTGGGAGCTCTCTGGCTAACTAGGGAACCCACTG
CTTAAGCCTCAATAAAGCTTGCCTTGAGTGCTTCAAGTAGTGTGTGCCCGTCTGTTGTGTGACTCTGGTA
ACTAGAGATCCCTCAGACCCTTTTAGTCAGTGTGGAAAATCTCTAGCAGTAGTAGTTCATGTCATCTTAT
TATTCAGTATTTATAACTTGCAAAGAAATGAATATCAGAGAGTGAGAGGAACTTGTTTATTGCAGCTTAT
AATGGTTACAAATAAAGCAATAGCATCACAAATTTCACAAATAAAGCATTTTTTTCACTGCATTCTAGTT
GTGGTTTGTCCAAACTCATCAATGTATCTTATCATGTCTGGCTCTAGCTATCCCGCCCCTAACTCCGCCC
ATCCCGCCCCTAACTCCGCCCAGTTCCGCCCATTCTCCGCCCCATGGCTGACTAATTTTTTTTATTTATG
CAGAGGCCGAGGCCGCCTCGGCCTCTGAGCTATTCCAGAAGTAGTGAGGAGGCTTTTTTGGAGGCCTAGG
GACGTACCCAATTCGCCCTATAGTGAGTCGTATTACGCGCGCTCACTGGCCGTCGTTTTACAACGTCGTG
ACTGGGAAAACCCTGGCGTTACCCAACTTAATCGCCTTGCAGCACATCCCCCTTTCGCCAGCTGGCGTAA
TAGCGAAGAGGCCCGCACCGATCGCCCTTCCCAACAGTTGCGCAGCCTGAATGGCGAATGGG
[124 nt withheld, positions 7133-7256]
C
[91 nt withheld, positions 7258-7348]
A
[49 nt withheld, positions 7350-7398]
CCTTTGACGTTGGAGTCCACGTTCTTT
[37 nt withheld, positions 7426-7462]
ACCCTATCTCGGTCTATTCTTTTGATTTATAAGGGATTTTGCCGATTTCGGCCTATTGGTTAAAAAATGA
GCTGATTTAACAAAAATTTAACGCGAATTTTAACAAAATATTAACGCTTACAATTTAGGTGGCACTTTTC
GGGGAAATGTGCGCGGAACCCCTATTTGTTTATTTTTCTAAATACATTCAAATATGTATCCGCTCATGAG
ACAATAACCCTGATAAATGCTTCAATAATATTGAAAAAGGAAGAGTATGAGTATTCAACATTTCCGTGTC
GCCCTTATTCCCTTTTTTGCGGCATTTTGCCTTCCTGTTTTTGCTCACCCAGAAACGCTGGTGAAAGTAA
AAGATGCTGAAGATCAGTTGGGTGCACGAGTGGGTTACATCGAACTGGATCTCAACAGCGGTAAGATCCT
TGAGAGTTTTCGCCCCGAAGAACGTTTTCCAATGATGAGCACTTTTAAAGTTCTGCTATGTGGCGCGGTA
TTATCCCGTATTGACGCCGGGCAAGAGCAACTCGGTCGCCGCATACACTATTCTCAGAATGACTTGGTTG
AGTACTCACCAGTCACAGAAAAGCATCTTACGGATGGCATGACAGTAAGAGAATTATGCAGTGCTGCCAT
AACCATGAGTGATAACACTGCGGCCAACTTACTTCTGACAACGATCGGAGGACCGAAGGAGCTAACCGCT
TTTTTGCACAACATGGGGGATCATGTAACTCGCCTTGATCGTTGGGAACCGGAGCTGAATGAAGCCATAC
CAAACGACGAGCGTGACACCACGATGCCTGTAGCAATGGCAACAACGTTGCGCAAACTATTAACTGGCGA
ACTACTTACTCTAGCTTCCCGGCAACAATTAATAGACTGGATGGAGGCGGATAAAGTTGCAGGACCACTT
CTGCGCTCGGCCCTTCCGGCTGGCTGGTTTATTGCTGATAAATCTGGAGCCGGTGAGCGTGGGTCTCGCG
GTATCATTGCAGCACTGGGGCCAGATGGTAAGCCCTCCCGTATCGTAGTTATCTACACGACGGGGAGTCA
GGCAACTATGGATGAACGAAATAGACAGATCGCTGAGATAGGTGCCTCACTGATTAAGCATTGGTAACTG
TCAGACCAAGTTTACTCATATATACTTTAGATTGATTTAAAACTTCATTTTTAATTTAAAAGGATCTAGG
TGAAGATCCTTTTTGATAATCTCATGACCAAAATCCCTTAACGTGAGTTTTCGTTCCACTGAGCGTCAGA
CCCCGTAGAAAAGATCAAAGGATCTTCTTGAGATCCTTTTTTTCTGCGCGTAATCTGCTGCTTGCAAACA
AAAAAACCACCGCTACCAGCGGTGGTTTGTTTGCCGGATCAAGAGCTACCAACTCTTTTTCCGAAGGTAA
CTGGCTTCAGCAGAGCGCAGATACCAAATACTGTTCTTCTAGTGTAGCCGTAGTTAGGCCACCACTTCAA
GAACTCTGTAGCACCGCCTACATACCTCGCTCTGCTAATCCTGTTACCAGTGGCTGCTGCCAGTGGCGAT
AAGTCGTGTCTTACCGGGTTGGACTCAAGACGATAGTTACCGGATAAGGCGCAGCGGTCGGGCTGAACGG
GGGGTTCGTGCACACAGCCCAGCTTGGAGCGAACGACCTACACCGAACTGAGATACCTACAGCGTGAGCT
ATGAGAAAGCGCCACGCTTCCCGAAGGGAGAAAGGCGGACAGGTATCCGGTAAGCGGCAGGGTCGGAACA
GGAGAGCGCACGAGGGAGCTTCCAGGGGGAAACGCCTGGTATCTTTATAGTCCTGTCGGGTTTCGCCACC
TCTGACTTGAGCGTCGATTTTTGTGATGCTCGTCAGGGGGGCGGAGCCTATGGAAAAACGCCAGCAACGC
GGCCTTTTTACGGTTCCTGGCCTTTTGCTGGCCTTTTGCTCACATGTTCTTTCCTGCGTTATCCCCTGAT
TCTGTGGATAACCGTATTACCGCCTTTGAGTGAGCTGATACCGCTCGCCGCAGCCGAACGACCGAGCGCA
GCGAGTCAGTGAGCGAGGAAGCGGAAGAGCGCCCAATACGCAAACCGCCTCTCCCCGCGCGTTGGCCGAT
TCATTAATGCAGCTGGCACGACAGGTTTCCCGACTGGAAAGCGGGCAGTGAGCGCAACGCAAT
