>Addgene plasmid #135262 | p663-UBC-V5-dsRed_IDG-K | depositor partial sequence | sequence record 260337 | DK30: TGAAGCTCCGGTTTTGAACT
GNNNCTGCTGCGGTGTGTTTTGTGAGTTTTTTAGGCACCTTTTGAAATGTAATCATTTGGGTCAATATGT
AATTTTCAGTGTTAGACTAGTAAATTGTCCGCTAAATTCTGGCCGTTTTTGGCTTTTTTGTTAGACGGCC
AACTTTTGTATACAAAGTGGCGAGGGGCTCGCATCTCTCCTTCACGCGCCCGCCGCCCTACCTGAGGCCG
CCATCCACGCCGGTTGAGTCGCGTTCTGCCGCCTCCCGCCTGTGGTGCCTCCTGAACTGCGTCCGCCGTC
TAGGTAAGTTTAAAGCTCAGGTCGAGACCGGGCCTTTGTCCGGCGCTCCCTTGGAGCCTACCTAGACTCA
GCCGGCTCTCCACGCTTTGCCTGACCCTGCTTGCTCAACTCTACGTCTTTGTTTCGTTTTCTGTTCTGCG
CCGTTACAGATCGGCACCATGGGTAAGCCTATCCCTAACCCTCTCCTCGGTCTCGATTCTACAACTTTGT
ACAAAAAAGTTGGCACCATGGATAGCACTGAGAACGTCATCAAGCCCTTCATGCGCTTCAAGGTGCACAT
GGAGGGCTCCGTGAACGGCCACGAGTTCGAGATCGAGGGCGAGGGCGAGGGCAAGCCCTACGAGGGCACC
CAGACCGCCAAGCTGCAGGTGACCAAGGGCGGCCCCCTGCCCTTCGCCTGGGACATCCTGTCCCCCCAGT
TCCAGTACGGCTCCAAGGTGTACGTGAAGCACCCCGCCGACATCCCCGACTACAAGAAGCTGTCCTTCCC
CGAGGGCTTCAAGTGGGAGCGCGTGATGAACTTCGAGGACGGCGGCGTGGTGACCGTGACCCAGGACTCC
TCCCTGCAGACGGCACCTTCATCTACCACGTGAAGTTCATCGGCGTGAACTTCCCCTCCGACGGCCCCGT
AATGCAGAAGAAGACTCTGGGCTGGGAGCCCTCCACCGAGCGCCTGTACCCCCGCGACGGCGTGCTGAAG
GCGAGATCCACAAGGCGCTGAAGCTGAAGGCGGCGGCCACTACCTGGTGGAGTTCAAGTCAATCTACATG
GCCAGAAGCCCGTGAAGCTGCCCGGCTACTACTACGTGACTCAGCTGGACATCACCTCCCACACGAGACT
AACACCGGTGGTGGAGCAGTACGAGCGCGCCCGAGGCCCGCCACCANCTGT
