>Addgene plasmid #135262 | p663-UBC-V5-dsRed_IDG-K | depositor partial sequence | sequence record 260338 | DK31: CATAGCGTAAAAGGAGCAACA
TNNATCAGTCATCTTTCCAATTTTGTAATCCAGAGGTTGATTGTCGAGCGGCCGCCACTGTGCTGGATAT
CACAACTTTGTACAAGAAAGTTGATTACTGGAACAGGTGGTGGCGGGCCTCGGCGCGCTCGTACTGCTCC
ACCACGGTGTAGTCCTCGTTGTGGGAGGTGATGTCCAGCTTGGAGTCCACGTAGTAGTAGCCGGGCAGCT
TCACGGGCTTCTTGGCCATGTAGATTGACTTGAACTCCACCAGGTAGTGGCCGCCGCCCTTCAGCTTCAG
CGCCTTGTGGATCTCGCCCTTCAGCACGCCGTCGCGGGGGTACAGGCGCTCGGTGGAGGGCTCCCAGCCC
AGAGTCTTCTTCTGCATTACGGGGCCGTCGGAGGGGAAGTTCACGCCGATGAACTTCACGTGGTAGATGA
AGGTGCCGTCCTGCAGGGAGGAGTCCTGGGTCACGGTCACCACGCCGCCGTCCTCGAAGTTCATCACGCG
CTCCCACTTGAAGCCCTCGGGGAAGGACAGCTTCTTGTAGTCGGGGATGTCGGCGGGGTGCTTCACGTAC
ACCTTGGAGCCGTACTGGAACTGGGGGGACAGGATGTCCCAGGCGAAGGGCAGGGGGCCGCCCTTGGTCA
CCTGCAGCTTGGCGGTCTGGGTGCCCTCGTAGGGCTTGCCCTCGCCCTCGCCCTCGATCTCGAACTCGTG
GCCGTTCACGGAGCCCTCCATGTGCACCTTGAAGCGCATGAAGGGCTTGATGACGTTCTCAGTGCTATCC
ATGGTGCCAACTTTTTTGTACAAAGTTGTAGAATCGAGACCGAGGAGAGGGTTAGGGATAGGCTTACCCA
TGGTGCCGATCTGTAACGGCGCAGAACAGAAAACGAAACAAAGACGTAGAGTTGAGCAAGCAGGGTCAGG
CAAAGCGTGAGAGCCGGCTGAGTCTAGGTAGGCTCCAAGGAGCGCCGGACAAAGCCCGGTCTCGACCTGA
GCTTTAACTTACCTAGACGCGACGCAGTTCAGAGCACCACAGGCGGAGGCGCAGACGCGACTCACGGCGT
GATGCGCTCAGTAGCGCGGCGCGTGAGAAAGATGCAGCCCTCGCCACTTTGTATACAAAGTTGGCCGTCT
AACAAAAAGC
